>Addgene plasmid #55016 | mCherry-CENPB-N-22 | addgene full sequence | sequence record 311918 | Addgene NGS Result
TTAGTTATTAATAGTAATCAATTACGGGGTCATTAGTTCATAGCCCATATATGGAGTTCCGCGTTACATA
ACTTACGGTAAATGGCCCGCCTGGCTGACCGCCCAACGACCCCCGCCCATTGACGTCAATAATGACGTAT
GTTCCCATAGTAACGCCAATAGGGACTTTCCATTGACGTCAATGGGTGGAGTATTTACGGTAAACTGCCC
ACTTGGCAGTACATCAAGTGTATCATATGCCAAGTACGCCCCCTATTGACGTCAATGACGGTAAATGGCC
CGCCTGGCATTATGCCCAGTACATGACCTTATGGGACTTTCCTACTTGGCAGTACATCTACGTATTAGTC
ATCGCTATTACCATGGTGATGCGGTTTTGGCAGTACATCAATGGGCGTGGATAGCGGTTTGACTCACGGG
GATTTCCAAGTCTCCACCCCATTGACGTCAATGGGAGTTTGTTTTGGCACCAAAATCAACGGGACTTTCC
AAAATGTCGTAACAACTCCGCCCCATTGACGCAAATGGGCGGTAGGCGTGTACGGTGGGAGGTCTATATA
AGCAGAGCTGGTTTAGTGAACCGTCAGATCCGCTAGCCACCATGGGCCCCAAGCGGCGGCAGCTGACGTT
CCGGGAGAAGTCGCGGATCATCCAGGAGGTGGAGGAGAACCCGGACCTACGCAAGGGCGAGATCGCGCGG
CGCTTCAACATCCCGCCGTCCACGCTGAGCACGATCCTGAAGAACAAGCGCGCCATCCTGGCGTCGGAGC
GCAAGTACGGGGTGGCCTCCACCTGCCGCAAGACCAACAAGCTGTCTCCCTACGACAAGCTCGAGGGCTT
GCTCATCGCCTGGTTCCAGCAGATCCGCGCCGCCGGCCTGCCGGTCAAGGGCATCATCCTCAAGGAGAAG
GCGCTGCGCATAGCCGAGGAGCTGGGCATGGACGACTTCACCGCCTCCAACGGCTGGCTGGACCGCTTCC
GCCGGCGCCACGGCGTGGTGTCCTGCAGCGGCGTGGCCCGCGCCCGCGCGCGAAACGCTGCCCCCCGCAC
CCCGGCGGCGCCTGCCAGTCCGGCCGCGGTGCCCTCGGAGGGCAGTGGCGGGAGCACTCTCGAGCTCAAG
CTTCGAATTCTGCAGTCGACGGTACCGCGGGCCCGGGATCCACCGGTCGCCACCATGGTGAGCAAGGGCG
AGGAGGATAACATGGCCATCATCAAGGAGTTCATGCGCTTCAAGGTGCACATGGAGGGCTCCGTGAACGG
CCACGAGTTCGAGATCGAGGGCGAGGGCGAGGGCCGCCCCTACGAGGGCACCCAGACCGCCAAGCTGAAG
GTGACCAAGGGTGGCCCCCTGCCCTTCGCCTGGGACATCCTGTCCCCTCAGTTCATGTACGGCTCCAAGG
CCTACGTGAAGCACCCCGCCGACATCCCCGACTACTTGAAGCTGTCCTTCCCCGAGGGCTTCAAGTGGGA
GCGCGTGATGAACTTCGAGGACGGCGGCGTGGTGACCGTGACCCAGGACTCCTCCCTGCAGGACGGCGAG
TTCATCTACAAGGTGAAGCTGCGCGGCACCAACTTCCCCTCCGACGGCCCCGTAATGCAGAAGAAGACCA
TGGGCTGGGAGGCCTCCTCCGAGCGGATGTACCCCGAGGACGGCGCCCTGAAGGGCGAGATCAAGCAGAG
GCTGAAGCTGAAGGACGGCGGCCACTACGACGCTGAGGTCAAGACCACCTACAAGGCCAAGAAGCCCGTG
CAGCTGCCCGGCGCCTACAACGTCAACATCAAGTTGGACATCACCTCCCACAACGAGGACTACACCATCG
TGGAACAGTACGAACGCGCCGAGGGCCGCCACTCCACCGGCGGCATGGACGAGCTGTACAAGTAAAGCGG
CCGCGACTCTAGATCATAATCAGCCATACCACATTTGTAGAGGTTTTACTTGCTTTAAAAAACCTCCCAC
ACCTCCCCCTGAACCTGAAACATAAAATGAATGCAATTGTTGTTGTTAACTTGTTTATTGCAGCTTATAA
TGGTTACAAATAAAGCAATAGCATCACAAATTTCACAAATAAAGCATTTTTTTCACTGCATTCTAGTTGT
GGTTTGTCCAAACTCATCAATGTATCTTAAGGCGTAAATTGTAAGCGTTAATATTTTGTTAAAATTCGCG
TTAAATTTTTGTTAAATCAGCTCATTTTTTAACCAATAGGCCGAAATCGGCAAAATCCCTTATAAATCAA
AAGAATAGACCGAGATAGGGT
[37 nt withheld, positions 2262-2298]
AAAGAACGTGGACTCCAACGTCAAAGG
[49 nt withheld, positions 2326-2374]
T
[91 nt withheld, positions 2376-2466]
G
[124 nt withheld, positions 2468-2591]
CAGGTGGCACTTTTCGGGGAAATGTGCGCGGAACCCCTATTTGTTTATTTTTCTAAATACATTCAAATAT
GTATCCGCTCATGAGACAATAACCCTGATAAATGCTTCAATAATATTGAAAAAGGAAGAGTCCTGAGGCG
GAAAGAACCAGCTGTGGAATGTGTGTCAGTTAGGGTGTGGAAAGTCCCCAGGCTCCCCAGCAGGCAGAAG
TATGCAAAGCATGCATCTCAATTAGTCAGCAACCAGGTGTGGAAAGTCCCCAGGCTCCCCAGCAGGCAGA
AGTATGCAAAGCATGCATCTCAATTAGTCAGCAACCATAGTCCCGCCCCTAACTCCGCCCATCCCGCCCC
TAACTCCGCCCAGTTCCGCCCATTCTCCGCCCCATGGCTGACTAATTTTTTTTATTTATGCAGAGGCCGA
GGCCGCCTCGGCCTCTGAGCTATTCCAGAAGTAGTGAGGAGGCTTTTTTGGAGGCCTAGGCTTTTGCAAA
GATCGATCAAGAGACAGGATGAGGATCGTTTCGCATGATTGAACAAGATGGATTGCACGCAGGTTCTCCG
GCCGCTTGGGTGGAGAGGCTATTCGGCTATGACTGGGCACAACAGACAATCGGCTGCTCTGATGCCGCCG
TGTTCCGGCTGTCAGCGCAGGGGCGCCCGGTTCTTTTTGTCAAGACCGACCTGTCCGGTGCCCTGAATGA
ACTGCAAGACGAGGCAGCGCGGCTATCGTGGCTGGCCACGACGGGCGTTCCTTGCGCAGCTGTGCTCGAC
GTTGTCACTGAAGCGGGAAGGGACTGGCTGCTATTGGGCGAAGTGCCGGGGCAGGATCTCCTGTCATCTC
ACCTTGCTCCTGCCGAGAAAGTATCCATCATGGCTGATGCAATGCGGCGGCTGCATACGCTTGATCCGGC
TACCTGCCCATTCGACCACCAAGCGAAACATCGCATCGAGCGAGCACGTACTCGGATGGAAGCCGGTCTT
GTCGATCAGGATGATCTGGACGAAGAGCATCAGGGGCTCGCGCCAGCCGAACTGTTCGCCAGGCTCAAGG
CGAGCATGCCCGACGGCGAGGATCTCGTCGTGACCCATGGCGATGCCTGCTTGCCGAATATCATGGTGGA
AAATGGCCGCTTTTCTGGATTCATCGACTGTGGCCGGCTGGGTGTGGCGGACCGCTATCAGGACATAGCG
TTGGCTACCCGTGATATTGCTGAAGAGCTTGGCGGCGAATGGGCTGACCGCTTCCTCGTGCTTTACGGTA
TCGCCGCTCCCGATTCGCAGCGCATCGCCTTCTATCGCCTTCTTGACGAGTTCTTCTGAGCGGGACTCTG
GGGTTCGAAATGACCGACCAAGCGACGCCCAACCTGCCATCACGAGATTTCGATTCCACCGCCGCCTTCT
ATGAAAGGTTGGGCTTCGGAATCGTTTTCCGGGACGCCGGCTGGATGATCCTCCAGCGCGGGGATCTCAT
GCTGGAGTTCTTCGCCCACCCTAGGGGGAGGCTAACTGAAACACGGAAGGAGACAATACCGGAAGGAACC
CGCGCTATGACGGCAATAAAAAGACAGAATAAAACGCACGGTGTTGGGTCGTTTGTTCATAAACGCGGGG
TTCGGTCCCAGGGCTGGCACTCTGTCGATACCCCACCGAGACCCCATTGGGGCCAATACGCCCGCGTTTC
TTCCTTTTCCCCACCCCACCCCCCAAGTTCGGGTGAAGGCCCAGGGCTCGCAGCCAACGTCGGGGCGGCA
GGCCCTGCCATAGCCTCAGGTTACTCATATATACTTTAGATTGATTTAAAACTTCATTTTTAATTTAAAA
GGATCTAGGTGAAGATCCTTTTTGATAATCTCATGACCAAAATCCCTTAACGTGAGTTTTCGTTCCACTG
AGCGTCAGACCCCGTAGAAAAGATCAAAGGATCTTCTTGAGATCCTTTTTTTCTGCGCGTAATCTGCTGC
TTGCAAACAAAAAAACCACCGCTACCAGCGGTGGTTTGTTTGCCGGATCAAGAGCTACCAACTCTTTTTC
CGAAGGTAACTGGCTTCAGCAGAGCGCAGATACCAAATACTGTTCTTCTAGTGTAGCCGTAGTTAGGCCA
CCACTTCAAGAACTCTGTAGCACCGCCTACATACCTCGCTCTGCTAATCCTGTTACCAGTGGCTGCTGCC
AGTGGCGATAAGTCGTGTCTTACCGGGTTGGACTCAAGACGATAGTTACCGGATAAGGCGCAGCGGTCGG
GCTGAACGGGGGGTTCGTGCACACAGCCCAGCTTGGAGCGAACGACCTACACCGAACTGAGATACCTACA
GCGTGAGCTATGAGAAAGCGCCACGCTTCCCGAAGGGAGAAAGGCGGACAGGTATCCGGTAAGCGGCAGG
GTCGGAACAGGAGAGCGCACGAGGGAGCTTCCAGGGGGAAACGCCTGGTATCTTTATAGTCCTGTCGGGT
TTCGCCACCTCTGACTTGAGCGTCGATTTTTGTGATGCTCGTCAGGGGGGCGGAGCCTATGGAAAAACGC
CAGCAACGCGGCCTTTTTACGGTTCCTGGCCTTTTGCTGGCCTTTTGCTCACATGTTCTTTCCTGCGTTA
TCCCCTGATTCTGTGGATAACCGTATTACCGCCATGCA
Features (pLannotate 1.2.2; 15 found; start..end, strand, type, name):
     62..365     +  enhancer       CMV enhancer: human cytomegalovirus immediate early enhancer
    366..569     +  promoter       CMV promoter: human cytomegalovirus (CMV) immediate early promoter
    602..1108    +  CDS            CENPB (fragment): CENPB_HUMAN - Experimental evidence at protein level: Swiss-Prot protein existence level 1. Interacts with centromeric heterochromatin in chromosomes and binds to a specific 17 bp subset of alphoid satellite DNA, called the CENP-B box (PubMed:11726497). May organize arrays of centromere satellite DNA into a higher-order structure which then directs centromere formation and kinetochore assembly in mammalian chromosomes (Probable). From Homo sapiens (Human).
   1109..1161    +  misc_feature   MCS: multiple cloning site
   1175..1882    +  CDS            mCherry: mCherry is a basic (constitutively fluorescent) red fluorescent protein published in 2004, derived from Discosoma sp.. It is reported to be a very rapidly-maturing monomer with low acid sensitivity.
   1902..1985    +  CDS            large T antigen (fragment): large T antigen from SV40 (simian virus 40)
   2008..2129    +  polyA_signal   SV40 poly(A) signal: SV40 polyadenylation signal
   2163..2591    -  rep_origin     f1 ori (sequence partly withheld): f1 bacteriophage origin of replication; arrow indicates direction of (+) strand synthesis
   2618..2722    +  promoter       AmpR promoter: bla
   2724..3081    +  promoter       SV40 promoter: SV40 enhancer and early promoter
   3116..3910    +  CDS            NeoR/KanR: aminoglycoside phosphotransferase from Tn5; aph(3')-II (or nptII); confers resistance to neomycin, kanamycin, and G418 (Geneticin®)
   3931..4083    +  CDS            ble (fragment): BLE_KLEPN - Experimental evidence at protein level: Swiss-Prot protein existence level 1. Binding protein with a strong affinity to the bleomycin family of antibiotics. Binds to CL990; an antimitotic-antibiotic compound. From Klebsiella pneumoniae.
   4142..4189    +  polyA_signal   HSV TK poly(A) signal: herpes simplex virus thymidine kinase polyadenylation signal (Cole and Stacy, 1985)
   4280..4296    -  polyA_signal   bGH poly(A) signal (fragment): bovine growth hormone polyadenylation signal
   4518..5106    +  rep_origin     ori: high-copy-number ColE1/pMB1/pBR322/pUC origin of replication
