[The description below was written by a language model from this plasmid's Addgene catalogue record and pLannotate feature annotations shown in this document.]
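Description:
mCherry-CENPB-N-22 is a mammalian expression plasmid built on the mCherry-N1 backbone that produces a red fluorescent marker for centromeres. It carries a high-copy ColE1/pUC-type origin for propagation in E. coli and an f1 phage origin. A single NeoR/KanR (Tn5 aminoglycoside phosphotransferase) cassette serves both hosts: a bacterial bla-type promoter drives it for kanamycin selection in bacteria, while the adjacent SV40 enhancer/early promoter, paired with an HSV TK polyadenylation signal, drives it in mammalian cells for G418 selection of stable lines. The sequenced record is about 5.2 kb.

The payload is a fragment of human CENPB encoding amino acids 1–169, the DNA-binding domain, placed downstream of the CMV immediate-early enhancer and promoter. This domain recognises the CENP-B box, a 17 bp motif within alphoid satellite DNA at centromeres. The fragment is joined through residual multiple cloning site sequence to mCherry, which therefore sits at the C terminus of the fusion, and the transcript ends at an SV40 poly(A) signal. The "22" in the name may refer to the linker length between the two parts, but the record does not state this. The short large T antigen, ble and bGH poly(A) fragments in the automated annotation are most likely incidental matches to backbone sequence rather than functional elements.

Because only the DNA-binding domain is expressed, the fusion acts as a compact targeting module that concentrates mCherry at centromeres in the nucleus. It is suited to fluorescence imaging of centromere position in transfected mammalian cells, with excitation at 587 nm and emission at 610 nm.
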