Addgene plasmid #55016: mCherry-CENPB-N-22
Purpose: Localization: Nucleus/Centromeres, Excitation: 587, Emission: 610
Depositing lab: Michael Davidson. Depositing organization: Florida State University, Tallahassee.
Backbone
  Vector backbone: mCherry-N1
  Backbone size w/o insert (bp): 4750
  Vector type: Mammalian Expression
  Selectable markers: Neomycin (select with G418)
Growth in bacteria
  Bacterial resistance: Kanamycin, 50 μg/mL
  Growth temperature: 37°C
  Growth strain: DH5alpha
  Copy number: High Copy
Gene/Insert
  Gene/Insert name: CENPB (alt name: NM_001810.5)
  Species: H. sapiens (human)
  Mutation: aa 1-169 of CENPB (DNA Binding Domain)
  Entrez Gene: CENPB
  Promoter: CMV
  Tag / fusion protein: mCherry (C terminal on backbone)
  Cloning method: Unknown
  Sequencing primers: 5′ CMV-F; 3′ SV40pA-R
Terms and licenses: Academic/Nonprofit Terms; Industry Terms: Not Available to Industry
Depositor comments: . Excitation = 587; Emission = 610
How to cite: mCherry-CENPB-N-22 was a gift from Michael Davidson (Addgene plasmid # 55016 ; http://n2t.net/addgene:55016 ; RRID:Addgene_55016)
