>Addgene plasmid #55016 | mCherry-CENPB-N-22 | depositor partial sequence | sequence record 85402 | insert sequence
GATCCGCTAGCCACCATGGGCCCCAAGCGGCGGCAGCTGACGTTCCGGGAGAAGTCGCGGATCATCCAGG
AGGTGGAGGAGAACCCGGACCTACGCAAGGGCGAGATCGCGCGGCGCTTCAACATCCCGCCGTCCACGCT
GAGCACGATCCTGAAGAACAAGCGCGCCATCCTGGCGTCGGAGCGCAAGTACGGGGTGGCCTCCACCTGC
CGCAAGACCAACAAGCTGTCTCCCTACGACAAGCTCGAGGGCTTGCTCATCGCCTGGTTCCAGCAGATCC
GCGCCGCCGGCCTGCCGGTCAAGGGCATCATCCTCAAGGAGAAGGCGCTGCGCATAGCCGAGGAGCTGGG
CATGGACGACTTCACCGCCTCCAACGGCTGGCTGGACCGCTTCCGCCGGCGCCACGGCGTGGTGTCCTGC
AGCGGCGTGGCCCGCGCCCGCGCGCGAAACGCTGCCCCCCGCACCCCGGCGGCGCCTGCCAGTCCGGCCG
CGGTGCCCTCGGAGGGCAGTGGCGGGAGCACTCTCGAGCTCAAGCTTCGAATTCTGCAGTCGACGGTACC
GCGGGCCCGGGATCCACCGGTCGCCACCATGGTGAGCAAGGGCGAGGAGGATAACATGGCCATCATCAAG
GAGTTCATGCGCTTCAAGGTGCACATGGAGGGCTCCGTGAACGGCCACGAGTTCGAGATCGAGGGCGAGG
GCGAGGGCCGCCCCTACGAGGGCACCCAGACCGCCAAGCTGAAGGTGACCAAGGGTGGCCCCCTGCCCTT
CGCCTGGGACATCCTGTCCCCTCAGTTCATGTACGGCTCCAAGGCCTACGTGAAGCACCCCGCCGACATC
CCCGACTACTTGAAGCTGTCCTTCCCCGAGGGCTTCAAGTGGGAGCGCGTGATGAACTTCGAGGACGGCG
GCGTGGTGACCGTGACCCAGGACTCCTCCCTGCAGGACGGCGAGTTCATCTACAAGGTGAAGCTGCGCGG
CACCAACTTCCCCTCCGACGGCCCCGTAATGCAGAAGAAGACCATGGGCTGGGAGGCCTCCTCCGAGCGG
ATGTACCCCGAGGACGGCGCCCTGAAGGGCGAGATCAAGCAGAGGCTGAAGCTGAAGGACGGCGGCCACT
ACGACGCTGAGGTCAAGACCACCTACAAGGCCAAGAAGCCCGTGCAGCTGCCCGGCGCCTACAACGTCAA
CATCAAGTTGGACATCACCTCCCACAACGAGGACTACACCATCGTGGAACAGTACGAACGCGCCGAGGGC
CGCCACTCCACCGGCGGCATGGACGAGCTGTACAAGTAAAGCGGCCGCGACTCTAGATCATAATCAGCCA
TACCACATT
