>Addgene plasmid #55016 | mCherry-CENPB-N-22 | addgene partial sequence | sequence record 101901 | C-ter-GFP 5'-CTCCTCGCCCTTGCTCAC-3'
GGTACCGTCGACTGCAGAATTCGAAGCTTGAGCTCGAGAGTGCTCCCGCCACTGCCCTCCGAGGGCACCG
CGGCCGGACTGGCAGGCGCCGCCGGGGTGCGGGGGGCAGCGTTTCGCGCGCGGGCGCGGGCCACGCCGCT
GCAGGACACCACGCCGTGGCGCCGGCGGAAGCGGTCCAGCCAGCCGTTGGAGGCGGTGAAGTCGTCCATG
CCCAGCTCCTCGGCTATGCGCAGCGCCTTCTCCTTGAGGATGATGCCCTTGACCGGCAGGCCGGCGGCGC
GGATCTGCTGGAACCAGGCGATGAGCAAGCCCTCGAGCTTGTCGTAGGGAGACAGCTTGTTGGTCTTGCG
GCAGGTGGAGGCCACCCCGTACTTGCGCTCCGACGCCAGGATGGCGCGCTTGTTCTTCAGGATCGTGCTC
AGCGTGGACGGCGGGATGTTGAAGCGCCGCGCGATCTCGCCCTTGCGTAGGTCCGGGTTCTCCTCCACCT
CCTGGATGATCCGCGACTTCTCCCGGAACGTCAGCTGCCGCCGCTTGGGGCCCATGGTGGCTAGCGGATC
TGACGGTTCACTAAACCAGCTCTGCTTATATAGACCTCCCACCGTACACGCCTACCGCCCATTTGCGTCA
ATGGGGCGGAGTTGTTACGACATTTTGGAAAGTCCCGTTGATTTTGGTGCCAAAACAAACTCCCATTGAC
GTCAATGGGGTGGAGACTTGGAAATCCCCGTGAGTCAAACCGCTATCCACGCCCATTGATGTACTGCCAA
AACCGCATCACCATGGTAATAGCGATGACTAATACGTAGATGTACTGCCAAGTA
